>Addgene plasmid #144286 | TFORF1266 | addgene full sequence | sequence record 404142 | Addgene NGS Result
TTAATGTAGTCTTATGCAATACTCTTGTAGTCTTGCAACATGGTAACGATGAGTTAGCAACATGCCTTAC
AAGGAGAGAAAAAGCACCGTGCATGCCGATTGGTGGAAGTAAGGTGGTACGATCGTGCCTTATTAGGAAG
GCAACAGACGGGTCTGACATGGATTGGACGAACCACTGAATTGCCGCATTGCAGAGATATTGTATTTAAG
TGCCTAGCTCGATACATAAACGGGTCTCTCTGGTTAGACCAGATCTGAGCCTGGGAGCTCTCTGGCTAAC
TAGGGAACCCACTGCTTAAGCCTCAATAAAGCTTGCCTTGAGTGCTTCAAGTAGTGTGTGCCCGTCTGTT
GTGTGACTCTGGTAACTAGAGATCCCTCAGACCCTTTTAGTCAGTGTGGAAAATCTCTAGCAGTGGCGCC
CGAACAGGGACTTGAAAGCGAAAGGGAAACCAGAGGAGCTCTCTCGACGCAGGACTCGGCTTGCTGAAGC
GCGCACGGCAAGAGGCGAGGGGCGGCGACTGGTGAGTACGCCAAAAATTTTGACTAGCGGAGGCTAGAAG
GAGAGAGATGGGTGCGAGAGCGTCAGTATTAAGCGGGGGAGAATTAGATCGCGATGGGAAAAAATTCGGT
TAAGGCCAGGGGGAAAGAAAAAATATAAATTAAAACATATAGTATGGGCAAGCAGGGAGCTAGAACGATT
CGCAGTTAATCCTGGCCTGTTAGAAACATCAGAAGGCTGTAGACAAATACTGGGACAGCTACAACCATCC
CTTCAGACAGGATCAGAAGAACTTAGATCATTATATAATACAGTAGCAACCCTCTATTGTGTGCATCAAA
GGATAGAGATAAAAGACACCAAGGAAGCTTTAGACAAGATAGAGGAAGAGCAAAACAAAAGTAAGACCAC
CGCACAGCAAGCGGCCGCTGATCTTCAGACCTGGAGGAGGAGATATGAGGGACAATTGGAGAAGTGAATT
ATATAAATATAAAGTAGTAAAAATTGAACCATTAGGAGTAGCACCCACCAAGGCAAAGAGAAGAGTGGTG
CAGAGAGAAAAAAGAGCAGTGGGAATAGGAGCTTTGTTCCTTGGGTTCTTGGGAGCAGCAGGAAGCACTA
TGGGCGCAGCGTCAATGACGCTGACGGTACAGGCCAGACAATTATTGTCTGGTATAGTGCAGCAGCAGAA
CAATTTGCTGAGGGCTATTGAGGCGCAACAGCATCTGTTGCAACTCACAGTCTGGGGCATCAAGCAGCTC
CAGGCAAGAATCCTGGCTGTGGAAAGATACCTAAAGGATCAACAGCTCCTGGGGATTTGGGGTTGCTCTG
GAAAACTCATTTGCACCACTGCTGTGCCTTGGAATGCTAGTTGGAGTAATAAATCTCTGGAACAGATTTG
GAATCACACGACCTGGATGGAGTGGGACAGAGAAATTAACAATTACACAAGCTTAATACACTCCTTAATT
GAAGAATCGCAAAACCAGCAAGAAAAGAATGAACAAGAATTATTGGAATTAGATAAATGGGCAAGTTTGT
GGAATTGGTTTAACATAACAAATTGGCTGTGGTATATAAAATTATTCATAATGATAGTAGGAGGCTTGGT
AGGTTTAAGAATAGTTTTTGCTGTACTTTCTATAGTGAATAGAGTTAGGCAGGGATATTCACCATTATCG
TTTCAGACCCACCTCCCAACCCCGAGGGGACCCATGCATTGCATCTCAATTAGTCAGCAACCAGGTGTGG
AAAGTCCCCAGGCTCCCCAGCAGGCAGAAGTATGCAAAGCATGCGTCTCAATTAGTCAGCAACCATAGTC
CCGCCCCTAACTCCGCCCATCCCGCCCCTAACTCCGCCCAGTTCCGCCCATTCTCCGCCCCATGGCTGAC
TAATTTTTTTTATTTATGCAGAGGCCGAGGCCGCCTCGGCCTCTGAGCTATTCCAGAAGTAGTGAGGAGG
CTTTTTTGGAGGCCTAGGCTTTTGCAAAAAGCTTTCTAGAGGTACCACCGGAGCTTACCATGACCGAGTA
CAAGCCCACGGTGCGCCTCGCCACCCGCGACGACGTCCCCAGGGCCGTACGCACCCTCGCCGCCGCGTTC
GCCGACTACCCCGCCACGCGCCACACCGTCGATCCGGACCGCCACATCGAGCGGGTCACCGAGCTGCAAG
AACTCTTCCTCACGCGCGTCGGGCTCGACATCGGCAAGGTGTGGGTCGCGGACGACGGCGCCGCCGTGGC
GGTCTGGACCACGCCGGAGAGCGTCGAAGCGGGGGCGGTGTTCGCCGAGATCGGCCCGCGCATGGCCGAG
TTGAGCGGTTCCCGGCTGGCCGCGCAGCAACAGATGGAAGGCCTCCTGGCGCCGCACCGGCCCAAGGAGC
CCGCGTGGTTCCTGGCCACCGTCGGCGTCTCGCCCGACCACCAGGGCAAGGGTCTGGGCAGCGCCGTCGT
GCTCCCCGGAGTGGAGGCGGCCGAGCGCGCCGGGGTGCCCGCCTTCCTGGAGACCTCCGCGCCCCGCAAC
CTCCCCTTCTACGAGCGGCTCGGCTTCACCGTCACCGCCGACGTCGAGGTGCCCGAAGGACCGCGCACCT
GGTGCATGACCCGCAAGCCCGGTGCCAGTTAACGAATTCTAGATCTTGAGACAAATGGCAGTATTCATCC
ACAATTTTAAAAGAAAAGGGGGGATTGGGGGGTACAGTGCAGGGGAAAGAATAGTAGACATAATAGCAAC
AGACATACAAACTAAAGAATTACAAAAACAAATTACAAAAATTCAAAATTTTCGGGTTTATTACAGGGAC
AGCAGAGATCCACTTTGGCGCCGGCTCGAGGCCTGCAGGTGCAAAGATGGATAAAGTTTTAAACAGAGAG
GAATCTTTGCAGCTAATGGACCTTCTAGGTCTTGAAAGGAGTGGGAATTGGCTCCGGTGCCCGTCAGTGG
GCAGAGCGCACATCGCCCACAGTCCCCGAGAAGTTGGGGGGAGGGGTCGGCAATTGAACCGGTGCCTAGA
GAAGGTGGCGCGGGGTAAACTGGGAAAGTGATGTCGTGTACTGGCTCCGCCTTTTTCCCGAGGGTGGGGG
AGAACCGTATATAAGTGCAGTAGTCGCCGTGAACGTTCTTTTTCGCAACGGGTTTGCCGCCAGAACACAG
GTAAGTGCCGTGTGTGGTTCCCGCGGGCCTGGCCTCTTTACGGGTTATGGCCCTTGCGTGCCTTGAATTA
CTTCCACCTGGCTGCAGTACGTGATTCTTGATCCCGAGCTTCGGGTTGGAAGTGGGTGGGAGAGTTCGAG
GCCTTGCGCTTAAGGAGCCCCTTCGCCTCGTGCTTGAGTTGAGGCCTGGCCTGGGCGCTGGGGCCGCCGC
GTGCGAATCTGGTGGCACCTTCGCGCCTGTCTCGCTGCTTTCGATAAGTCTCTAGCCATTTAAAATTTTT
GATGACCTGCTGCGACGCTTTTTTTCTGGCAAGATAGTCTTGTAAATGCGGGCCAAGATCTGCACACTGG
TATTTCGGTTTTTGGGGCCGCGGGCGGCGACGGGGCCCGTGCGTCCCAGCGCACATGTTCGGCGAGGCGG
GGCCTGCGAGCGCGGCCACCGAGAATCGGACGGGGGTAGTCTCAAGCTGGCCGGCCTGCTCTGGTGCCTG
GCCTCGCGCCGCCGTGTATCGCCCCGCCCTGGGCGGCAAGGCTGGCCCGGTCGGCACCAGTTGCGTGAGC
GGAAAGATGGCCGCTTCCCGGCCCTGCTGCAGGGAGCTCAAAATGGAGGACGCGGCGCTCGGGAGAGCGG
GCGGGTGAGTCACCCACACAAAGGAAAAGGGCCTTTCCGTCCTCAGCCGTCGCTTCATGTGACTCCACGG
AGTACCGGGCGCCGTCCAGGCACCTCGATTAGTTCTCGAGCTTTTGGAGTACGTCGTCTTTAGGTTGGGG
GGAGGGGTTTTATGCGATGGAGTTTCCCCACACTGAGTGGGTGGAGACTGAAGTTAGGCCAGCTTGGCAC
TTGATGTAATTCTCCTTGGAATTTGCCCTTTTTGAGTTTGGATCTTGGTTCATTCTCAAGCCTCAGACAG
TGGTTCAAAGTTTTTTTCTTCCATTTCAGGTGTCGTGAGGCTAGCACCGCCACCATGACCCCTGGGGTGC
GCGTCTCCACAGACCCGGAGCAAGTGACGTTTGAGGACGTGGTAGTGGGCTTCAGCCAGGAGGAGTGGGG
GCAGCTGAAGCCTGCCCAGAGGACCCTGTACCGTGATGTAATGCTGGACACCTTCAGGCTTCTGGTCTCT
GTGGGACATTGGTTACCGAAGCCGAATGTCATCTCCCTGCTGGAGCAAGAGGCAGAGCTGTGGGCGGTGG
AGTCTAGACTTCCCCAAGGCGTGTACCCAGACTTGGAAACTAGACCCAAAGTCAAACTGTCAGTTCTAAA
GCAAGGCATCTCTGAAGAAATATCCAACAGTGTCATCTTGGTAGAAAGATTCCTGTGGGATGGTCTGTGG
TACTGCAGGGGTGAGGACACTGAGGGCCACTGGGAATGGAGTTGTGAGAGTCTAGAGAGCCTGGCAGTGC
CGGTGGCCTTCACGCCTGTGAAGACGCCTGTTCTGGAGCAGTGGCAGAGGAATGGGTTTGGGGAAAACAT
AAGTCTGAACCCTGATCTCCCACATCAACCAATGACTCCTGAAAGACAAAGCCCCCACACATGGGGAACA
CGTGGAAAAAGGGAGAAGCCAGACCTAAATGTTTTACAGAAAACCTGTGTAAAAGAGAAACCCTACAAAT
GTCAGGAATGCGGAAAGGCCTTTAGTCACAGCTCAGCACTTATCGAACACCACCGGACGCACACAGGAGA
GAGACCTTACGAATGTCACGAATGCTTAAAAGGCTTCCGGAACAGCTCGGCACTTACCAAACACCAGAGA
ATCCATACTGGGGAGAAACCCTATAAATGCACTCAGTGTGGGAGGACCTTCAACCAAATTGCCCCACTGA
TCCAGCACCAGAGAACTCACACAGGTGAGAAGCCCTATGAATGCAGCGAATGTGGGAAATCCTTCAGTTT
TAGGTCCTCCTTCAGCCAGCACGAGCGAACTCACACAGGCGAGAAGCCCTACGAGTGCAGTGAGTGTGGG
AAAGCCTTCCGGCAAAGCATCCACCTCACCCAGCATCTGCGAATCCACACTGGGGAGAAACCCTATCAGT
GTGGTGAGTGTGGCAAGGCCTTCAGCCACAGCTCATCCTTGACCAAACACCAGCGAATCCACACAGGGGA
GAAGCCCTACGAGTGCCATGAGTGTGGAAAAGCCTTCACCCAGATCACACCACTGATTCAGCACCAGAGG
ACCCACACAGGAGAAAAGCCCTATGAGTGTGGTGAGTGTGGGAAAGCCTTCAGTCAGAGCACACTCCTGA
CCGAGCATCGGAGGATTCACACAGGAGAGAAGCCCTATGGATGCAACGAGTGTGGGAAAACCTTCAGCCA
CAGCTCCTCACTCAGCCAGCATGAGCGGACACACACAGGAGAGAAGCCCTATGAGTGCAGTCAGTGTGGG
AAGGCCTTCCGGCAGAGCACACACCTCACCCAACACCAGCGAATCCACACAGGGGAGAAGCCCTATGAAT
GCAATGACTGCGGCAAGGCATTCAGTCACAGCTCGTCCCTCACCAAACATCAGCGAATCCACACTGGGGA
GAAGCCCTACGAATGCAACCAGTGTGGCAGAGCCTTCAGCCAGCTTGCTCCCCTCATTCAGCATCAGAGG
ATCCACACAGGAGAGAAACCCTATGAATGTAACCAGTGTGGCAGAGCCTTCAGCCAGAGCTCCCTTCTCA
TCGAACACCAGAGGATTCACACCAAGGAAAAGCCGTATGGGTGCAATGAGTGTGGGAAATCCTTCAGCCA
CAGCTCCTCGCTCAGCCAGCACGAAAGGACGCACACTGGGGAAAAGCCCTATGAGTGTCACGATTGCGGA
AAGTCCTTTAGGCAGAGCACCCACCTCACTCAGCACCGGAGGATCCACACAGGAGAGAAGCCATATGCAT
GCAGGGACTGTGGAAAGGCCTTTACCCACAGCTCCTCCCTTACCAAGCACCAGAGAACTCACACTGGATA
GTAATGAACTAGTCCGTAACTTGAAAGTATTTCGATTTCTTGGCTTTATATATCTTGTGGAAAGGACGAG
ATCGGCCTCAATCCCGAGGCAGGACGCGTTAAGTCGACAATCAACCTCTGGATTACAAAATTTGTGAAAG
ATTGACTGGTATTCTTAACTATGTTGCTCCTTTTACGCTATGTGGATACGCTGCTTTAATGCCTTTGTAT
CATGCTATTGCTTCCCGTATGGCTTTCATTTTCTCCTCCTTGTATAAATCCTGGTTGCTGTCTCTTTATG
AGGAGTTGTGGCCCGTTGTCAGGCAACGTGGCGTGGTGTGCACTGTGTTTGCTGACGCAACCCCCACTGG
TTGGGGCATTGCCACCACCTGTCAGCTCCTTTCCGGGACTTTCGCTTTCCCCCTCCCTATTGCCACGGCG
GAACTCATCGCCGCCTGCCTTGCCCGCTGCTGGACAGGGGCTCGGCTGTTGGGCACTGACAATTCCGTGG
TGTTGTCGGGGAAATCATCGTCCTTTCCTTGGCTGCTCGCCTGTGTTGCCACCTGGATTCTGCGCGGGAC
GTCCTTCTGCTACGTCCCTTCGGCCCTCAATCCAGCGGACCTTCCTTCCCGCGGCCTGCTGCCGGCTCTG
CGGCCTCTTCCGCGTCTTCGCCTTCGCCCTCAGACGAGTCGGATCTCCCTTTGGGCCGCCTCCCCGCGTC
GACTTTAAGACCAATGACTTACAAGGCAGCTGTAGATCTTAGCCACTTTTTAAAAGAAAAGGGGGGACTG
GAAGGGCTAATTCACTCCCAACGAAGACAAGATCTGCTTTTTGCTTGTACTGGGTCTCTCTGGTTAGACC
AGATCTGAGCCTGGGAGCTCTCTGGCTAACTAGGGAACCCACTGCTTAAGCCTCAATAAAGCTTGCCTTG
AGTGCTTCAAGTAGTGTGTGCCCGTCTGTTGTGTGACTCTGGTAACTAGAGATCCCTCAGACCCTTTTAG
TCAGTGTGGAAAATCTCTAGCAGTACGTATAGTAGTTCATGTCATCTTATTATTCAGTATTTATAACTTG
CAAAGAAATGAATATCAGAGAGTGAGAGGAACTTGTTTATTGCAGCTTATAATGGTTACAAATAAAGCAA
TAGCATCACAAATTTCACAAATAAAGCATTTTTTTCACTGCATTCTAGTTGTGGTTTGTCCAAACTCATC
AATGTATCTTATCATGTCTGGCTCTAGCTATCCCGCCCCTAACTCCGCCCATCCCGCCCCTAACTCCGCC
CAGTTCCGCCCATTCTCCGCCCCATGGCTGACTAATTTTTTTTATTTATGCAGAGGCCGAGGCCGCCTCG
GCCTCTGAGCTATTCCAGAAGTAGTGAGGAGGCTTTTTTGGAGGCCTAGGGACGTACCCAATTCGCCCTA
TAGTGAGTCGTATTACGCGCGCTCACTGGCCGTCGTTTTACAACGTCGTGACTGGGAAAACCCTGGCGTT
ACCCAACTTAATCGCCTTGCAGCACATCCCCCTTTCGCCAGCTGGCGTAATAGCGAAGAGGCCCGCACCG
ATCGCCCTTCCCAACAGTTGCGCAGCCTGAATGGCGAATGGG
[124 nt withheld, positions 7673-7796]
C
[91 nt withheld, positions 7798-7888]
A
[49 nt withheld, positions 7890-7938]
CCTTTGACGTTGGAGTCCACGTTCTTT
[37 nt withheld, positions 7966-8002]
ACCCTATCTCGGTCTATTCTTTTGATTTATAAGGGATTTTGCCGATTTCGGCCTATTGGTTAAAAAATGA
GCTGATTTAACAAAAATTTAACGCGAATTTTAACAAAATATTAACGCTTACAATTTAGGTGGCACTTTTC
GGGGAAATGTGCGCGGAACCCCTATTTGTTTATTTTTCTAAATACATTCAAATATGTATCCGCTCATGAG
ACAATAACCCTGATAAATGCTTCAATAATATTGAAAAAGGAAGAGTATGAGTATTCAACATTTCCGTGTC
GCCCTTATTCCCTTTTTTGCGGCATTTTGCCTTCCTGTTTTTGCTCACCCAGAAACGCTGGTGAAAGTAA
AAGATGCTGAAGATCAGTTGGGTGCACGAGTGGGTTACATCGAACTGGATCTCAACAGCGGTAAGATCCT
TGAGAGTTTTCGCCCCGAAGAACGTTTTCCAATGATGAGCACTTTTAAAGTTCTGCTATGTGGCGCGGTA
TTATCCCGTATTGACGCCGGGCAAGAGCAACTCGGTCGCCGCATACACTATTCTCAGAATGACTTGGTTG
AGTACTCACCAGTCACAGAAAAGCATCTTACGGATGGCATGACAGTAAGAGAATTATGCAGTGCTGCCAT
AACCATGAGTGATAACACTGCGGCCAACTTACTTCTGACAACGATCGGAGGACCGAAGGAGCTAACCGCT
TTTTTGCACAACATGGGGGATCATGTAACTCGCCTTGATCGTTGGGAACCGGAGCTGAATGAAGCCATAC
CAAACGACGAGCGTGACACCACGATGCCTGTAGCAATGGCAACAACGTTGCGCAAACTATTAACTGGCGA
ACTACTTACTCTAGCTTCCCGGCAACAATTAATAGACTGGATGGAGGCGGATAAAGTTGCAGGACCACTT
CTGCGCTCGGCCCTTCCGGCTGGCTGGTTTATTGCTGATAAATCTGGAGCCGGTGAGCGTGGGTCTCGCG
GTATCATTGCAGCACTGGGGCCAGATGGTAAGCCCTCCCGTATCGTAGTTATCTACACGACGGGGAGTCA
GGCAACTATGGATGAACGAAATAGACAGATCGCTGAGATAGGTGCCTCACTGATTAAGCATTGGTAACTG
TCAGACCAAGTTTACTCATATATACTTTAGATTGATTTAAAACTTCATTTTTAATTTAAAAGGATCTAGG
TGAAGATCCTTTTTGATAATCTCATGACCAAAATCCCTTAACGTGAGTTTTCGTTCCACTGAGCGTCAGA
CCCCGTAGAAAAGATCAAAGGATCTTCTTGAGATCCTTTTTTTCTGCGCGTAATCTGCTGCTTGCAAACA
AAAAAACCACCGCTACCAGCGGTGGTTTGTTTGCCGGATCAAGAGCTACCAACTCTTTTTCCGAAGGTAA
CTGGCTTCAGCAGAGCGCAGATACCAAATACTGTTCTTCTAGTGTAGCCGTAGTTAGGCCACCACTTCAA
GAACTCTGTAGCACCGCCTACATACCTCGCTCTGCTAATCCTGTTACCAGTGGCTGCTGCCAGTGGCGAT
AAGTCGTGTCTTACCGGGTTGGACTCAAGACGATAGTTACCGGATAAGGCGCAGCGGTCGGGCTGAACGG
GGGGTTCGTGCACACAGCCCAGCTTGGAGCGAACGACCTACACCGAACTGAGATACCTACAGCGTGAGCT
ATGAGAAAGCGCCACGCTTCCCGAAGGGAGAAAGGCGGACAGGTATCCGGTAAGCGGCAGGGTCGGAACA
GGAGAGCGCACGAGGGAGCTTCCAGGGGGAAACGCCTGGTATCTTTATAGTCCTGTCGGGTTTCGCCACC
TCTGACTTGAGCGTCGATTTTTGTGATGCTCGTCAGGGGGGCGGAGCCTATGGAAAAACGCCAGCAACGC
GGCCTTTTTACGGTTCCTGGCCTTTTGCTGGCCTTTTGCTCACATGTTCTTTCCTGCGTTATCCCCTGAT
TCTGTGGATAACCGTATTACCGCCTTTGAGTGAGCTGATACCGCTCGCCGCAGCCGAACGACCGAGCGCA
GCGAGTCAGTGAGCGAGGAAGCGGAAGAGCGCCCAATACGCAAACCGCCTCTCCCCGCGCGTTGGCCGAT
TCATTAATGCAGCTGGCACGACAGGTTTCCCGACTGGAAAGCGGGCAGTGAGCGCAACGCAATTAATGTG
AGTTAGCTCACTCATTAGGCACCCCAGGCTTTACACTTTATGCTTCCGGCTCGTATGTTGTGTGGAATTG
TGAGCGGATAACAATTTCACACAGGAAACAGCTATGACCATGATTACGCCAAGCGCGCAATTAACCCTCA
CTAAAGGGAACAAAAGCTGGAGCTGCAAGC
Features (pLannotate 1.2.2; 32 found; start..end, strand, type, name):
      5..231     +  promoter       RSV promoter: Rous sarcoma virus enhancer/promoter
    232..412     +  LTR            5' LTR (truncated): truncated 5' long terminal repeat (LTR) from HIV-1
    459..584     +  misc_feature   HIV-1 Ψ: packaging signal of human immunodeficiency virus type 1
    568..931     +  CDS            HIV-1 gag (fragment): gag protein from human immunodeficiency virus 1; gag
   1077..1310    +  misc_feature   RRE: The Rev response element (RRE) of HIV-1 allows for Rev-dependent mRNA export from the nucleus to the cytoplasm.
   1687..1713    +  CDS            Rev (fragment): human immunodeficiency virus 1 (HIV-1) Rev protein; rev; enhances nuclear export of unspliced and incompletely spliced viral mRNAs
   1720..1743    +  promoter       SV40 promoter (fragment): SV40 early promoter
   1744..1815    +  promoter       SV40 promoter (fragment): SV40 enhancer and early promoter
   1839..1974    +  rep_origin     SV40 ori: SV40 origin of replication
   2020..2616    +  CDS            PuroR (fragment): puromycin N-acetyltransferase; pac from Streptomyces; confers resistance to puromycin
   2665..2782    +  misc_feature   cPPT/CTS: central polypurine tract and central termination sequence of HIV-1
   2847..2913    +  CDS            small t antigen (fragment): SV40 (simian virus 40) small t antigen
   2920..4098    +  promoter       EF-1α promoter: strong constitutive promoter for human elongation factor EF-1α
   4115..4828    +  CDS            ZNF135 (fragment): ZN135_HUMAN - Also known as ZNF61, ZNF78L1. Experimental evidence at protein level: Swiss-Prot protein existence level 1. Plays a role in the regulation of cell morphology and cytoskeletal organization. May be involved in transcriptional regulation. From Homo sapiens (Human).
   5321..5342    +  CDS            CCR5TC (fragment): zinc-finger domain from the CCR5-224 (+) zinc-finger nuclease that recognizes the left half-site target sequence in the human CCR5 gene (Perez et al., 2008; Gross et al., 2013)
   6104..6157    +  promoter       U6 promoter (fragment): RNA polymerase III promoter for human U6 snRNA
   6199..6787    +  misc_feature   WPRE: woodchuck hepatitis virus posttranscriptional regulatory element
   6838..6857    +  misc_feature   cPPT/CTS (fragment): central polypurine tract and central termination sequence of HIV-1
   6859..7092    +  LTR            3' LTR (ΔU3): self-inactivating 3' long terminal repeat (LTR) from HIV-1
   7170..7291    +  polyA_signal   SV40 poly(A) signal: SV40 polyadenylation signal
   7331..7466    +  rep_origin     SV40 ori: SV40 origin of replication
   7487..7505    -  promoter       T7 promoter: promoter for bacteriophage T7 RNA polymerase
   7513..7668    +  CDS            lacZα (fragment): LacZα fragment of β-galactosidase; lacZ fragment
   7673..8101    +  rep_origin     f1 ori (sequence partly withheld): f1 bacteriophage origin of replication; arrow indicates direction of (+) strand synthesis
   8154..8258    +  promoter       AmpR promoter: bla
   8259..9119    +  CDS            AmpR: β-lactamase; bla; confers resistance to ampicillin, carbenicillin, and related antibiotics
   9290..9878    +  rep_origin     ori: high-copy-number ColE1/pMB1/pBR322/pUC origin of replication
  10061..10153   +  CDS            lacI (fragment): lac repressor; lacI; The lac repressor binds to the lac operator to inhibit transcription in E. coli. This inhibition can be relieved by adding lactose or isopropyl-β-D-thiogalactopyranoside (IPTG).
  10166..10187   +  protein_bind   CAP binding site: CAP binding activates transcription in the presence of cAMP. E. coli catabolite activator protein
  10202..10232   +  promoter       lac promoter: promoter for the E. coli lac operon
  10240..10256   +  protein_bind   lac operator: The lac repressor binds to the lac operator to inhibit transcription in E. coli. This inhibition can be relieved by adding lactose or isopropyl-β-D-thiogalactopyranoside (IPTG). lac repressor encoded by lacI
  10301..10319   +  promoter       T3 promoter: promoter for bacteriophage T3 RNA polymerase
