[The description below was written by a language model from this plasmid's Addgene catalogue record and pLannotate feature annotations shown in this document.]
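Description:
TFORF1266 is a third-generation-style, self-inactivating lentiviral expression plasmid built on the pLX_TRC317 backbone and carrying the human zinc-finger transcription factor ZNF135 as its open reading frame. It belongs to a barcoded transcription factor ORF collection in which each construct carries a unique 24-bp barcode, so that the factor delivered to a cell can be identified by sequencing in pooled overexpression screens, such as those probing directed differentiation. In bacteria the plasmid is maintained through a high-copy ColE1/pUC-type origin and selected with ampicillin via β-lactamase. An f1 origin and remnants of a lac/T7/T3 cloning region are also present in the backbone. The depositor notes a risk of recombination, which is typical of LTR-containing plasmids.

The viral genome is transcribed from an RSV promoter fused to a truncated HIV-1 5' LTR. It contains the Ψ packaging signal, a partial gag sequence, the Rev response element for nuclear export of the unspliced RNA, and a cPPT/CTS element. It ends in a ΔU3 3' LTR that inactivates LTR promoter activity after integration, followed by an SV40 polyadenylation signal. Within this unit, an SV40 early promoter drives puromycin N-acetyltransferase for selection of transduced mammalian cells. Downstream, the strong constitutive EF-1α promoter drives the ZNF135 ORF, with a WPRE after it to enhance transcript stability and expression. The automated annotation labels only part of the roughly 2.1 kb insert as ZNF135. The short CCR5 zinc-finger and U6 fragment matches nearby are probably incidental similarities rather than functional parts. The barcode itself is not annotated in the feature table.
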