Addgene plasmid #144286: TFORF1266
Purpose: Lentiviral vector for overexpressing transcription factor ORFs with unique 24-bp barcodes. Barcodes facilitate identification of transcription factors in pooled screens.
Depositing lab: Feng Zhang. Depositing organization: Broad Institute. Publication: A transcription factor atlas of directed differentiation. Joung J, Ma S, Tay T, Geiger-Schuller KR, Kirchgatterer PC, Verdine VK, Guo B, Arias-Garcia MA, Allen WE, Singh A, Kuksenko O, Abudayyeh OO, Gootenberg JS, Fu Z, Macrae RK, Buenrostro JD, Regev A, Zhang F. Cell. 2023 Jan 5;186(1):209-229.e26. doi: 10.1016/j.cell.2022.11.026. PubMed 36608654.
Backbone
  Vector backbone: pLX_TRC317
  Backbone manufacturer: Broad Institute Genetic Perturbation Platform
  Backbone size w/o insert (bp): 8264
  Vector type: Mammalian Expression, Lentiviral
  Selectable markers: Puromycin
Growth in bacteria
  Bacterial resistance: Ampicillin, 100 μg/mL
  Growth temperature: 37°C
  Growth strain: NEB Stable
  Copy number: High Copy
Gene/Insert
  Gene/Insert name: ZNF135
  Species: H. sapiens (human)
  Insert size (bp): 2078
  Entrez Gene: ZNF135 (a.k.a. pT3, ZNF61, pHZ-17, ZNF78L1)
  Promoter: EF1a
  Cloning method: Unknown
  Sequencing primers: 5′ GGGTGGAGACTGAAGTTAGGCCAG; 3′ CACATAGCGTAAAAGGAGCAACATAG
Terms and licenses: Academic/Nonprofit Terms; Industry Terms: Not Available to Industry
Depositor comments: NM_001289401,XM_017027240,ENST00000313434 . The transcription factor ORF portion of this plasmid was synthesized by Genewiz. Please test multiple small colonies in case of plasmid recombination. To make this collection available in a timely manner, a portion of this collection was not fully sequenced by Addgene. If an Addgene verified full plasmid sequence is not available, please contact us prior to placing an order to request the full sequence.
How to cite: TFORF1266 was a gift from Feng Zhang (Addgene plasmid # 144286 ; http://n2t.net/addgene:144286 ; RRID:Addgene_144286)
