>Addgene plasmid #144286 | TFORF1266 | depositor partial sequence | sequence record 284973 | Insert
ACCGCCACCATGACCCCTGGGGTGCGCGTCTCCACAGACCCGGAGCAAGTGACGTTTGAGGACGTGGTAG
TGGGCTTCAGCCAGGAGGAGTGGGGGCAGCTGAAGCCTGCCCAGAGGACCCTGTACCGTGATGTAATGCT
GGACACCTTCAGGCTTCTGGTCTCTGTGGGACATTGGTTACCGAAGCCGAATGTCATCTCCCTGCTGGAG
CAAGAGGCAGAGCTGTGGGCGGTGGAGTCTAGACTTCCCCAAGGCGTGTACCCAGACTTGGAAACTAGAC
CCAAAGTCAAACTGTCAGTTCTAAAGCAAGGCATCTCTGAAGAAATATCCAACAGTGTCATCTTGGTAGA
AAGATTCCTGTGGGATGGTCTGTGGTACTGCAGGGGTGAGGACACTGAGGGCCACTGGGAATGGAGTTGT
GAGAGTCTAGAGAGCCTGGCAGTGCCGGTGGCCTTCACGCCTGTGAAGACGCCTGTTCTGGAGCAGTGGC
AGAGGAATGGGTTTGGGGAAAACATAAGTCTGAACCCTGATCTCCCACATCAACCAATGACTCCTGAAAG
ACAAAGCCCCCACACATGGGGAACACGTGGAAAAAGGGAGAAGCCAGACCTAAATGTTTTACAGAAAACC
TGTGTAAAAGAGAAACCCTACAAATGTCAGGAATGCGGAAAGGCCTTTAGTCACAGCTCAGCACTTATCG
AACACCACCGGACGCACACAGGAGAGAGACCTTACGAATGTCACGAATGCTTAAAAGGCTTCCGGAACAG
CTCGGCACTTACCAAACACCAGAGAATCCATACTGGGGAGAAACCCTATAAATGCACTCAGTGTGGGAGG
ACCTTCAACCAAATTGCCCCACTGATCCAGCACCAGAGAACTCACACAGGTGAGAAGCCCTATGAATGCA
GCGAATGTGGGAAATCCTTCAGTTTTAGGTCCTCCTTCAGCCAGCACGAGCGAACTCACACAGGCGAGAA
GCCCTACGAGTGCAGTGAGTGTGGGAAAGCCTTCCGGCAAAGCATCCACCTCACCCAGCATCTGCGAATC
CACACTGGGGAGAAACCCTATCAGTGTGGTGAGTGTGGCAAGGCCTTCAGCCACAGCTCATCCTTGACCA
AACACCAGCGAATCCACACAGGGGAGAAGCCCTACGAGTGCCATGAGTGTGGAAAAGCCTTCACCCAGAT
CACACCACTGATTCAGCACCAGAGGACCCACACAGGAGAAAAGCCCTATGAGTGTGGTGAGTGTGGGAAA
GCCTTCAGTCAGAGCACACTCCTGACCGAGCATCGGAGGATTCACACAGGAGAGAAGCCCTATGGATGCA
ACGAGTGTGGGAAAACCTTCAGCCACAGCTCCTCACTCAGCCAGCATGAGCGGACACACACAGGAGAGAA
GCCCTATGAGTGCAGTCAGTGTGGGAAGGCCTTCCGGCAGAGCACACACCTCACCCAACACCAGCGAATC
CACACAGGGGAGAAGCCCTATGAATGCAATGACTGCGGCAAGGCATTCAGTCACAGCTCGTCCCTCACCA
AACATCAGCGAATCCACACTGGGGAGAAGCCCTACGAATGCAACCAGTGTGGCAGAGCCTTCAGCCAGCT
TGCTCCCCTCATTCAGCATCAGAGGATCCACACAGGAGAGAAACCCTATGAATGTAACCAGTGTGGCAGA
GCCTTCAGCCAGAGCTCCCTTCTCATCGAACACCAGAGGATTCACACCAAGGAAAAGCCGTATGGGTGCA
ATGAGTGTGGGAAATCCTTCAGCCACAGCTCCTCGCTCAGCCAGCACGAAAGGACGCACACTGGGGAAAA
GCCCTATGAGTGTCACGATTGCGGAAAGTCCTTTAGGCAGAGCACCCACCTCACTCAGCACCGGAGGATC
CACACAGGAGAGAAGCCATATGCATGCAGGGACTGTGGAAAGGCCTTTACCCACAGCTCCTCCCTTACCA
AGCACCAGAGAACTCACACTGGATAGTAATGAACTAGTCCGTAACTTGAAAGTATTTCGATTTCTTGGCT
TTATATATCTTGTGGAAAGGACGAGATCGGCCTCAATCCCGAGGCAGG
