>Addgene plasmid #144286 | TFORF1266 | depositor partial sequence | sequence record 284974 | Barcode
GATCGGCCTCAATCCCGAGGCAGG
